Addgene plasmid #121511: pAAVsc.U6-sgIdua.CMV/CB-EGFP
Purpose: Expresses sgRNA targeting mouse Idua intron 9 (sgIdua).
Depositing lab: Guangping Gao. Depositing organization: University of Massachusetts, Worcester. Publication: Cas9-mediated allelic exchange repairs compound heterozygous recessive mutations in mice. Wang D, Li J, Song CQ, Tran K, Mou H, Wu PH, Tai PWL, Mendonca CA, Ren L, Wang BY, Su Q, Gessler DJ, Zamore PD, Xue W, Gao G. Nat Biotechnol. 2018 Oct;36(9):839-842. doi: 10.1038/nbt.4219. Epub 2018 Aug 13. PubMed 30102296.
Backbone
  Vector backbone: pAAVsc
  Vector type: Mammalian Expression, AAV
Growth in bacteria
  Bacterial resistance: Ampicillin, 100 μg/mL
  Growth temperature: 37°C
  Growth strain: NEB Stable
  Copy number: High Copy
Gene/Insert
  Gene/Insert name: sgIdua
  gRNA/shRNA sequence: TGGGAGCTAGATATTAGGGT
  Species: Synthetic
  Promoter: U6
  Cloning method: Gibson Cloning
  Sequencing primers: 5′ GACTATCATATGCTTACCGT
Terms and licenses: Academic/Nonprofit Terms; Industry Terms: Not Available to Industry
How to cite: pAAVsc.U6-sgIdua.CMV/CB-EGFP was a gift from Guangping Gao (Addgene plasmid # 121511 ; http://n2t.net/addgene:121511 ; RRID:Addgene_121511)
