[The description below was written by a language model from this plasmid's Addgene catalogue record and the feature table of its GenBank file.]
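Description:
pAAVsc.U6-sgIdua.CMV/CB-EGFP is a 5.1 kb self-complementary AAV transfer plasmid (pAAVsc backbone) for delivering a CRISPR guide RNA together with a fluorescent reporter to mammalian cells. It is propagated in E. coli as a high-copy plasmid through a ColE1/pUC-type origin with ampicillin selection (bla), and the backbone also carries an f1 phage origin and remnants of a lac promoter/operator region. A recombination-deficient strain is listed for growth, which is usual for plasmids with repeat-rich ITRs.

The payload consists of two independent expression units. A human U6 RNA polymerase III promoter drives a synthetic single guide RNA, sgIdua, made of a spacer directed at intron 9 of the mouse Idua gene fused to the Streptococcus pyogenes Cas9 guide scaffold. Downstream, a CMV enhancer begins the hybrid "CMV/CB" promoter named in the plasmid title. The chicken beta-actin portion implied by that name is not separately annotated in the feature table. This promoter drives mammalian codon-optimized EGFP, terminated by a rabbit beta-globin polyadenylation signal, so transduced cells can be identified by fluorescence. Short T7 promoter matches lie just upstream of EGFP.

Only one AAV2 ITR is annotated, downstream of the poly(A) signal. Self-complementary vectors normally pair a wild-type ITR with a mutated one that forces packaging of a double-stranded genome, and such a modified repeat may have escaped automatic annotation, but the record does not confirm this. No Cas9 is encoded, so the nuclease must be supplied separately. The associated work used Cas9-mediated allelic exchange to repair compound heterozygous recessive mutations in mice.
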