LOCUS       Exported 5138 bp ds-DNA circular SYN 13-MAY-2021
DEFINITION  Expresses sgRNA targeting mouse Idua intron 9 (sgIdua)..
ACCESSION   .
VERSION     .
KEYWORDS    pAAVsc.U6-sgIdua.CMV/CB-EGFP
SOURCE      synthetic DNA construct
  ORGANISM  synthetic DNA construct
REFERENCE   1 (bases 1 to 5138)
  AUTHORS   Wang D, Li J, Song CQ, Tran K, Mou H, Wu PH, Tai PWL, Mendonca CA,
            Ren L, Wang BY, Su Q, Gessler DJ, Zamore PD, Xue W, Gao G
  TITLE     Cas9-mediated allelic exchange repairs compound heterozygous
            recessive mutations in mice.
  JOURNAL   Nat Biotechnol. 2018 Oct;36(9):839-842. doi: 10.1038/nbt.4219. Epub
            2018 Aug 13.
  PUBMED    30102296
REFERENCE   2 (bases 1 to 5138)
  AUTHORS   .
  TITLE     Direct Submission
  JOURNAL   Exported May 13, 2021 from SnapGene Server 1.1.58
            http://www.snapgene.com
FEATURES             Location/Qualifiers
     source          1..5138
                     /organism="synthetic DNA construct"
                     /mol_type="other DNA"
     promoter        61..301
                     /label=U6 promoter
                     /note="RNA polymerase III promoter for human U6 snRNA"
     primer_bind     61..81
                     /label=hU6-F
                     /note="Human U6 promoter, forward primer"
     primer_bind     232..251
                     /label=LKO.1 5'
                     /note="Human U6 promoter, forward primer"
     misc_RNA        331..406
                     /label=gRNA scaffold
                     /note="guide RNA scaffold for the Streptococcus pyogenes
                     CRISPR/Cas9 system"
     enhancer        420..799
                     /label=CMV enhancer
                     /note="human cytomegalovirus immediate early enhancer"
     promoter        1095..1113
                     /label=T7 promoter
                     /note="promoter for bacteriophage T7 RNA polymerase"
     promoter        1118..1135
                     /label=T7 promoter
                     /note="promoter for bacteriophage T7 RNA polymerase"
     CDS             1136..1855
                     /codon_start=1
                     /product="the original enhanced GFP (Yang et al., 1996)"
                     /label=EGFP
                     /note="mammalian codon-optimized"
                     /translation="MVSKGEELFTGVVPILVELDGDVNGHKFSVSGEGEGDATYGKLTL
                     KFICTTGKLPVPWPTLVTTLTYGVQCFSRYPDHMKQHDFFKSAMPEGYVQERTIFFKDD
                     GNYKTRAEVKFEGDTLVNRIELKGIDFKEDGNILGHKLEYNYNSHNVYIMADKQKNGIK
                     VNFKIRHNIEDGSVQLADHYQQNTPIGDGPVLLPDNHYLSTQSALSKDPNEKRDHMVLL
                     EFVTAAGITLGMDELYK"
     CDS             1136..1852
                     /codon_start=1
                     /product="enhanced GFP"
                     /label=EGFP
                     /translation="MVSKGEELFTGVVPILVELDGDVNGHKFSVSGEGEGDATYGKLTL
                     KFICTTGKLPVPWPTLVTTLTYGVQCFSRYPDHMKQHDFFKSAMPEGYVQERTIFFKDD
                     GNYKTRAEVKFEGDTLVNRIELKGIDFKEDGNILGHKLEYNYNSHNVYIMADKQKNGIK
                     VNFKIRHNIEDGSVQLADHYQQNTPIGDGPVLLPDNHYLSTQSALSKDPNEKRDHMVLL
                     EFVTAAGITLGMDELYK"
     primer_bind     complement(1181..1202)
                     /label=EGFP-N
                     /note="EGFP, reverse primer"
     primer_bind     complement(1442..1461)
                     /label=EXFP-R
                     /note="For distinguishing EGFP variants, reverse primer"
     primer_bind     1789..1810
                     /label=EGFP-C
                     /note="EGFP, forward primer"
     primer_bind     complement(1938..1957)
                     /label=Bglob-pA-R
                     /note="Rabbit beta-globin polyA region, reverse primer"
     polyA_signal    2003..2058
                     /label=-beta-globin poly(A) signal
                     /note="rabbit beta-globin polyadenylation signal (Gil and
                     Proudfoot, 1987)"
     repeat_region   2106..2235
                     /label=AAV2 ITR
     primer_bind     complement(2254..2271)
                     /label=M13 Forward
                     /note="In lacZ gene. Also called M13-F20 or M13 (-21)
                     Forward"
     primer_bind     complement(2254..2270)
                     /label=M13 fwd
                     /note="common sequencing primer, one of multiple similar
                     variants"
     primer_bind     complement(2263..2285)
                     /label=M13/pUC Forward
                     /note="In lacZ gene"
     rep_origin      2412..2867
                     /direction=RIGHT
                     /label=f1 ori
                     /note="f1 bacteriophage origin of replication; arrow
                     indicates direction of (+) strand synthesis"
     primer_bind     complement(2499..2518)
                     /label=F1ori-R
                     /note="F1 origin, reverse primer"
     primer_bind     2709..2730
                     /label=F1ori-F
                     /note="F1 origin, forward primer"
     promoter        2893..2997
                     /gene="bla"
                     /label=AmpR promoter
     CDS             2998..3858
                     /codon_start=1
                     /gene="bla"
                     /product="beta-lactamase"
                     /label=AmpR
                     /note="confers resistance to ampicillin, carbenicillin, and
                     related antibiotics"
                     /translation="MSIQHFRVALIPFFAAFCLPVFAHPETLVKVKDAEDQLGARVGYI
                     ELDLNSGKILESFRPEERFPMMSTFKVLLCGAVLSRIDAGQEQLGRRIHYSQNDLVEYS
                     PVTEKHLTDGMTVRELCSAAITMSDNTAANLLLTTIGGPKELTAFLHNMGDHVTRLDRW
                     EPELNEAIPNDERDTTMPVAMATTLRKLLTGELLTLASRQQLIDWMEADKVAGPLLRSA
                     LPAGWFIADKSGAGERGSRGIIAALGPDGKPSRIVVIYTTGSQATMDERNRQIAEIGAS
                     LIKHW"
     primer_bind     complement(3216..3235)
                     /label=Amp-R
                     /note="Ampicillin resistance gene, reverse primer"
     rep_origin      4029..4617
                     /direction=RIGHT
                     /label=ori
                     /note="high-copy-number ColE1/pMB1/pBR322/pUC origin of
                     replication"
     primer_bind     4518..4537
                     /label=pBR322ori-F
                     /note="pBR322 origin, forward primer"
     primer_bind     4771..4788
                     /label=L4440
                     /note="L4440 vector, forward primer"
     protein_bind    4905..4926
                     /label=CAP binding site
                     /bound_moiety="E. coli catabolite activator protein"
                     /note="CAP binding activates transcription in the presence
                     of cAMP."
     promoter        4941..4971
                     /label=lac promoter
                     /note="promoter for the E. coli lac operon"
     protein_bind    4979..4995
                     /label=lac operator
                     /bound_moiety="lac repressor encoded by lacI"
                     /note="The lac repressor binds to the lac operator to
                     inhibit transcription in E. coli. This inhibition can be
                     relieved by adding lactose or
                     isopropyl-beta-D-thiogalactopyranoside (IPTG)."
     primer_bind     4984..5006
                     /label=M13/pUC Reverse
                     /note="In lacZ gene"
     primer_bind     5003..5019
                     /label=M13 rev
                     /note="common sequencing primer, one of multiple similar
                     variants"
     primer_bind     5003..5019
                     /label=M13 Reverse
                     /note="In lacZ gene. Also called M13-rev"
ORIGIN
        1 agcgagcgcg cagagaggga gtgtagccat gctctaggaa gatcaattca attcacgcgt
       61 gagggcctat ttcccatgat tccttcatat ttgcatatac gatacaaggc tgttagagag
      121 ataattggaa ttaatttgac tgtaaacaca aagatattag tacaaaatac gtgacgtaga
      181 aagtaataat ttcttgggta gtttgcagtt ttaaaattat gttttaaaat ggactatcat
      241 atgcttaccg taacttgaaa gtatttcgat ttcttggctt tatatatctt gtggaaagga
      301 cgaaacaccg tgggagctag atattagggt gttttagagc tagaaatagc aagttaaaat
      361 aaggctagtc cgttatcaac ttgaaaaagt ggcaccgagt cggtgctttt ttacgcgtcg
      421 acattgatta ttgactagtt attaatagta atcaattacg gggtcattag ttcatagccc
      481 atatatggag ttccgcgtta cataacttac ggtaaatggc ccgcctggct gaccgcccaa
      541 cgacccccgc ccattgacgt caataatgac gtatgttccc atagtaacgc caatagggac
      601 tttccattga cgtcaatggg tggagtattt acggtaaact gcccacttgg cagtacatca
      661 agtgtatcat atgccaagta cgccccctat tgacgtcaat gacggtaaat ggcccgcctg
      721 gcattatgcc cagtacatga ccttatggga ctttcctact tggcagtaca tctacgtatt
      781 agtcatcgct attaccatgt cgaggccacg ttctgcttca ctctccccat ctcccccccc
      841 tccccacccc caattttgta tttatttatt ttttaattat tttgtgcagc gatgggggcg
      901 gggggggggg gcgcgcgcca ggcggggcgg ggcggggcga ggggcggggc ggggcgaggc
      961 ggagaggtgc ggcggcagcc aatcagagcg gcgcgctccg aaagtttcct tttatggcga
     1021 ggcggcggcg gcggcggccc tataaaaagc gaagcgcgcg gcgggcggga gcaagctcta
     1081 gcctcgagaa tacttaatac gactcactat aggctagtaa tacgactcac tatagatggt
     1141 gagcaagggc gaggagctgt tcaccggggt ggtgcccatc ctggtcgagc tggacggcga
     1201 cgtaaacggc cacaagttca gcgtgtccgg cgagggcgag ggcgatgcca cctacggcaa
     1261 gctgaccctg aagttcatct gcaccaccgg caagctgccc gtgccctggc ccaccctcgt
     1321 gaccaccctg acctacggcg tgcagtgctt cagccgctac cccgaccaca tgaagcagca
     1381 cgacttcttc aagtccgcca tgcccgaagg ctacgtccag gagcgcacca tcttcttcaa
     1441 ggacgacggc aactacaaga cccgcgccga ggtgaagttc gagggcgaca ccctggtgaa
     1501 ccgcatcgag ctgaagggca tcgacttcaa ggaggacggc aacatcctgg ggcacaagct
     1561 ggagtacaac tacaacagcc acaacgtcta tatcatggcc gacaagcaga agaacggcat
     1621 caaggtgaac ttcaagatcc gccacaacat cgaggacggc agcgtgcagc tcgccgacca
     1681 ctaccagcag aacaccccca tcggcgacgg ccccgtgctg ctgcccgaca accactacct
     1741 gagcacccag tccgccctga gcaaagaccc caacgagaag cgcgatcaca tggtcctgct
     1801 ggagttcgtg accgccgccg ggatcactct cggcatggac gagctgtaca agtaaagcgg
     1861 ccctagcgtt taaacgggcc ctctagagtc gacccgggcg gcctcgagga cggggtgaac
     1921 tacgcctgag gatccgatct ttttccctct gccaaaaatt atggggacat catgaagccc
     1981 cttgagcatc tgacttctgg ctaataaagg aaatttattt tcattgcaat agtgtgttgg
     2041 aattttttgt gtctctcact cggcctaggt agataagtag catggcgggt taatcattaa
     2101 ctacaaggaa cccctagtga tggagttggc cactccctct ctgcgcgctc gctcgctcac
     2161 tgaggccggg cgaccaaagg tcgcccgacg cccgggcttt gcccgggcgg cctcagtgag
     2221 cgagcgagcg cgcagcctta attaacctaa ttcactggcc gtcgttttac aacgtcgtga
     2281 ctgggaaaac cctggcgtta cccaacttaa tcgccttgca gcacatcccc ctttcgccag
     2341 ctggcgtaat agcgaagagg cccgcaccga tcgcccttcc caacagttgc gcagcctgaa
     2401 tggcgaatgg gnnnnnnnnn nnnnnnnnnn nnnnnnnnnn nnnnnnnnnn nnnnnnnnnn
     2461 nnnnnnnnnn nnnnnnnnnn nnnnnnnnnn nnnnnnnnnn nnnnnnnnnn nnnnnnnnnn
     2521 nnnnnnnnnn nnnnncnnnn nnnnnnnnnn nnnnnnnnnn nnnnnnnnnn nnnnnnnnnn
     2581 nnnnnnnnnn nnnnnnnnnn nnnnnnnnnn nnnnnnnnnn nnnnnnnann nnnnnnnnnn
     2641 nnnnnnnnnn nnnnnnnnnn nnnnnnnnnn nnnnnnncct ttgacgttgg agtccacgtt
     2701 ctttaatagt ggactcttgt tccaaactgg aacaacactc aaccctatct cggtctattc
     2761 ttttgattta taagggattt tgccgatttc ggcctattgg ttaaaaaatg agctgattta
     2821 acaaaaattt aacgcgaatt ttaacaaaat attaacgctt acaatttagg tggcactttt
     2881 cggggaaatg tgcgcggaac ccctatttgt ttatttttct aaatacattc aaatatgtat
     2941 ccgctcatga gacaataacc ctgataaatg cttcaataat attgaaaaag gaagagtatg
     3001 agtattcaac atttccgtgt cgcccttatt cccttttttg cggcattttg ccttcctgtt
     3061 tttgctcacc cagaaacgct ggtgaaagta aaagatgctg aagatcagtt gggtgcacga
     3121 gtgggttaca tcgaactgga tctcaacagc ggtaagatcc ttgagagttt tcgccccgaa
     3181 gaacgttttc caatgatgag cacttttaaa gttctgctat gtggcgcggt attatcccgt
     3241 attgacgccg ggcaagagca actcggtcgc cgcatacact attctcagaa tgacttggtt
     3301 gagtactcac cagtcacaga aaagcatctt acggatggca tgacagtaag agaattatgc
     3361 agtgctgcca taaccatgag tgataacact gcggccaact tacttctgac aacgatcgga
     3421 ggaccgaagg agctaaccgc ttttttgcac aacatggggg atcatgtaac tcgccttgat
     3481 cgttgggaac cggagctgaa tgaagccata ccaaacgacg agcgtgacac cacgatgcct
     3541 gtagcaatgg caacaacgtt gcgcaaacta ttaactggcg aactacttac tctagcttcc
     3601 cggcaacaat taatagactg gatggaggcg gataaagttg caggaccact tctgcgctcg
     3661 gcccttccgg ctggctggtt tattgctgat aaatctggag ccggtgagcg tgggtctcgc
     3721 ggtatcattg cagcactggg gccagatggt aagccctccc gtatcgtagt tatctacacg
     3781 acggggagtc aggcaactat ggatgaacga aatagacaga tcgctgagat aggtgcctca
     3841 ctgattaagc attggtaact gtcagaccaa gtttactcat atatacttta gattgattta
     3901 aaacttcatt tttaatttaa aaggatctag gtgaagatcc tttttgataa tctcatgacc
     3961 aaaatccctt aacgtgagtt ttcgttccac tgagcgtcag accccgtaga aaagatcaaa
     4021 ggatcttctt gagatccttt ttttctgcgc gtaatctgct gcttgcaaac aaaaaaacca
     4081 ccgctaccag cggtggtttg tttgccggat caagagctac caactctttt tccgaaggta
     4141 actggcttca gcagagcgca gataccaaat actgttcttc tagtgtagcc gtagttaggc
     4201 caccacttca agaactctgt agcaccgcct acatacctcg ctctgctaat cctgttacca
     4261 gtggctgctg ccagtggcga taagtcgtgt cttaccgggt tggactcaag acgatagtta
     4321 ccggataagg cgcagcggtc gggctgaacg gggggttcgt gcacacagcc cagcttggag
     4381 cgaacgacct acaccgaact gagataccta cagcgtgagc tatgagaaag cgccacgctt
     4441 cccgaaggga gaaaggcgga caggtatccg gtaagcggca gggtcggaac aggagagcgc
     4501 acgagggagc ttccaggggg aaacgcctgg tatctttata gtcctgtcgg gtttcgccac
     4561 ctctgacttg agcgtcgatt tttgtgatgc tcgtcagggg ggcggagcct atggaaaaac
     4621 gccagcaacg cggccttttt acggttcctg gccttttgct ggccttttgc tcacatgttc
     4681 tttcctgcgt tatcccctga ttctgtggat aaccgtatta ccgcctttga gtgagctgat
     4741 accgctcgcc gcagccgaac gaccgagcgc agcgagtcag tgagcgagga agcggaagag
     4801 cgcccaatac gcaaaccgcc tctccccgcg cgttggccga ttcattaatg cagctggcac
     4861 gacaggtttc ccgactggaa agcgggcagt gagcgcaacg caattaatgt gagttagctc
     4921 actcattagg caccccaggc tttacacttt atgcttccgg ctcgtatgtt gtgtggaatt
     4981 gtgagcggat aacaatttca cacaggaaac agctatgacc atgattacgc cagatttaat
     5041 taaggcctta attaggctgc gcgctcgctc gctcactgag gccgcccggg caaagcccgg
     5101 gcgtcgggcg acctttggtc gcccggcctc agtgagcg
//
